Addgene plasmid #35437: pRSII304
Purpose: (Empty Backbone)
Depositing lab: Steven Haase. Depositing organization: Duke University. Publication: New and Redesigned pRS Plasmid Shuttle Vectors for Genetic Manipulation of Saccharomycescerevisiae. Chee MK, Haase SB. G3 (Bethesda). 2012 May;2(5):515-26. Epub 2012 May 1. 10.1534/g3.111.001917 PubMed 22670222.
Backbone
  Vector backbone: pRS30x
  Backbone manufacturer: Stratagene
  Backbone size (bp): 4275
  Vector type: Yeast integrating vector
  Promoter: None
  Selectable markers: TRP1
Growth in bacteria
  Bacterial resistance: Ampicillin, 100 μg/mL
  Growth temperature: 37°C
  Growth strain: DH5alpha
  Copy number: High Copy
Gene/Insert
  Cloning method: Restriction Enzyme
  Sequencing primers: 5′ M13 Forward, T7; 3′ M13 Reverse
Resource information
  A portion of this plasmid was derived from a plasmid made by: Daniel J. Lew, Duke University Medical Center
Terms and licenses: Academic/Nonprofit Terms; Industry Terms: Not Available to Industry
Depositor comments: TRP1 has been modified to remove HindIII and XbaI sites without altering the amino acid sequence of the Trp1 protein.
How to cite: pRSII304 was a gift from Steven Haase (Addgene plasmid # 35437 ; http://n2t.net/addgene:35437 ; RRID:Addgene_35437)
