[The description below was written by a language model from this plasmid's Addgene catalogue record and pLannotate feature annotations shown in this document.]
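Description:
pRSII304 is an empty yeast integrating shuttle vector of 4,275 bp, a redesigned member of the pRS30x series built for genetic manipulation of Saccharomyces cerevisiae. It carries no yeast origin of replication or centromere in the annotated features, consistent with its integrating classification: stable maintenance in yeast depends on recombination into the genome, and transformants are selected through the TRP1 auxotrophic marker, which is expressed from its native TRP1 promoter. The depositor notes that the TRP1 coding sequence was altered to eliminate HindIII and XbaI sites without changing the Trp1 protein sequence, which would keep those enzymes available for use elsewhere in the plasmid. In E. coli the plasmid replicates at high copy from a ColE1/pUC-type origin and is selected with ampicillin via the β-lactamase gene and its own promoter. An f1 origin is also present, which permits production of single-stranded DNA with helper phage.

The cloning region is the pBluescript-type multiple cloning site, flanked by opposing T7 and T3 phage promoters. It sits within a lacZα fragment driven by the lac promoter with its operator and CAP binding site, an arrangement normally used for blue/white screening of inserts. No yeast promoter is supplied for insert expression, so any cloned fragment must bring its own regulatory sequences. Short fragments annotated as bom, rop and lacI are remnants of the parental backbone rather than functional units. The vector is intended as a backbone into which genes or genomic fragments are inserted by restriction cloning for integration into trp1 yeast strains. M13 forward/reverse and T7 primer sites are available for sequencing inserts.
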