Features (pLannotate 1.2.2; 17 found; start..end, strand, type, name):
    137..186     +  misc_feature   bom (fragment): basis of mobility region from pBR322
    325..472     +  promoter       TRP1 promoter: S. cerevisiae TRP1
    473..1144    +  CDS            TRP1: TRPF_YEAST - Experimental evidence at protein level: Swiss-Prot protein existence level 1. From Saccharomyces cerevisiae (strain ATCC 204508 / S288c) (Baker's yeast).
   1198..1249    +  misc_feature   bom (fragment): basis of mobility region from pBR322
   1277..1705    -  rep_origin     f1 ori (sequence partly withheld): f1 bacteriophage origin of replication; arrow indicates direction of (+) strand synthesis
   1709..1866    -  CDS            lacZα (fragment): LacZα fragment of β-galactosidase; lacZ fragment
   1869..1887    +  promoter       T7 promoter: promoter for bacteriophage T7 RNA polymerase
   1896..2003    +  misc_feature   MCS: pBluescript multiple cloning site
   2015..2033    -  promoter       T3 promoter: promoter for bacteriophage T3 RNA polymerase
   2078..2094    -  protein_bind   lac operator: The lac repressor binds to the lac operator to inhibit transcription in E. coli. This inhibition can be relieved by adding lactose or isopropyl-β-D-thiogalactopyranoside (IPTG). lac repressor encoded by lacI
   2102..2132    -  promoter       lac promoter: promoter for the E. coli lac operon
   2147..2168    -  protein_bind   CAP binding site: CAP binding activates transcription in the presence of cAMP. E. coli catabolite activator protein
   2181..2273    -  CDS            lacI (fragment): lac repressor; lacI; The lac repressor binds to the lac operator to inhibit transcription in E. coli. This inhibition can be relieved by adding lactose or isopropyl-β-D-thiogalactopyranoside (IPTG).
   2456..3044    -  rep_origin     ori: high-copy-number ColE1/pMB1/pBR322/pUC origin of replication
   3215..4075    -  CDS            AmpR: β-lactamase; bla; confers resistance to ampicillin, carbenicillin, and related antibiotics
   4076..4180    -  promoter       AmpR promoter: bla
   4275..35      +  CDS            rop (fragment) (across the origin): Rop protein, which maintains plasmids at low copy number; rop
>Addgene plasmid #35437 | pRSII304 | depositor full sequence | sequence record 49256 | pRSII304 sequence 4275 bps
TCGCGCGTTTCGGTGATGACGGTGAAAACCTCTGACACATGCAGCTCCCGGAGACGGTCACAGCTTGTCT
GTAAGCGGATGCCGGGAGCAGACAAGCCCGTCAGGGCGCGTCAGCGGGTGTTGGCGGGTGTCGGGGCTGG
CTTAACTATGCGGCATCAGAGCAGATTGTACTGAGAGTGCACCATAGATCAACGACATTACTATATATAT
AATATAGGAAGCATTTAATAGAACAGCATCGTAATATATGTGTACTTTGCAGTTATGACGCCAGATGGCA
GTAGTGGAAGATATTCTTTATTGAAAAATAGCTTGTCACCTTACGTACAATCTTGATCCGGAGCTTTTCT
TTTTTTGCCGATTAAGAATTAATTCGGTCGAAAAAAGAAAAGGAGAGGGCCAAGAGGGAGGGCATTGGTG
ACTATTGAGCACGTGAGTATACGTGATTAAGCACACAAAGGCAGCTTGGAGTATGTCTGTTATTAATTTC
ACAGGTAGTTCTGGTCCATTGGTGAAAGTTTGCGGCTTGCAGAGCACAGAGGCCGCAGAATGTGCACTAG
ATTCCGATGCTGACTTGCTGGGTATTATATGTGTGCCCAATAGAAAGAGAACAATTGACCCGGTTATTGC
AAGGAAAATTTCAAGTCTTGTAAAAGCATATAAAAATAGTTCAGGCACTCCGAAATACTTGGTTGGCGTG
TTTCGTAATCAACCTAAGGAGGATGTTTTGGCTCTGGTCAATGATTACGGCATTGATATCGTCCAACTGC
ATGGAGATGAGTCGTGGCAAGAATACCAAGAGTTCCTCGGTTTGCCAGTTATTAAAAGACTCGTATTTCC
AAAAGACTGCAACATACTACTCAGTGCAGCTTCACAGAAACCTCATTCGTTTATTCCCTTGTTTGATTCA
GAAGCAGGTGGGACAGGTGAACTTTTGGATTGGAACTCGATTTCTGACTGGGTTGGAAGGCAAGAGAGCC
CCGAGAGCTTACATTTTATGTTAGCTGGTGGACTGACGCCAGAAAATGTTGGTGATGCGCTTAGATTAAA
TGGCGTTATTGGTGTTGATGTAAGCGGAGGTGTGGAGACAAATGGTGTAAAAGACTCTAACAAAATAGCA
AATTTCGTCAAAAATGCTAAGAAATAGGTTATTACTGAGTAGTATTTATTTAAGTATTGTTTGTGCACTT
GCCGATCTATGCGGTGTGAAATACCGCACAGATGCGTAAGGAGAAAATACCGCATCAGGAAATTGTAAGC
GTTAATATTTTGTTAAAATTCGCGTTAAATTTTTGTTAAATCAGCTCATTTTTTAACCAATAGGCCGAAA
TCGGCAAAATCCCTTATAAATCAAAAGAATAGACCGAGATAGGGT
[37 nt withheld, positions 1376-1412]
AAAGAACGTGGACTCCAACGTCAAAGG
[49 nt withheld, positions 1440-1488]
T
[91 nt withheld, positions 1490-1580]
G
[124 nt withheld, positions 1582-1705]
CCATTCGCCATTCAGGCTGCGCAACTGTTGGGAAGGGCGATCGGTGCGGGCCTCTTCGCTATTACGCCAG
CTGGCGAAAGGGGGATGTGCTGCAAGGCGATTAAGTTGGGTAACGCCAGGGTTTTCCCAGTCACGACGTT
GTAAAACGACGGCCAGTGAATTGTAATACGACTCACTATAGGGCGAATTGGAGCTCCACCGCGGTGGCGG
CCGCTCTAGAACTAGTGGATCCCCCGGGCTGCAGGAATTCGATATCAAGCTTATCGATACCGTCGACCTC
GAGGGGGGGCCCGGTACCAGCTTTTGTTCCCTTTAGTGAGGGTTAATTTCGAGCTTGGCGTAATCATGGT
CATAGCTGTTTCCTGTGTGAAATTGTTATCCGCTCACAATTCCACACAACATACGAGCCGGAAGCATAAA
GTGTAAAGCCTGGGGTGCCTAATGAGTGAGCTAACTCACATTAATTGCGTTGCGCTCACTGCCCGCTTTC
CAGTCGGGAAACCTGTCGTGCCAGCTGCATTAATGAATCGGCCAACGCGCGGGGAGAGGCGGTTTGCGTA
TTGGGCGCTCTTCCGCTTCCTCGCTCACTGACTCGCTGCGCTCGGTCGTTCGGCTGCGGCGAGCGGTATC
AGCTCACTCAAAGGCGGTAATACGGTTATCCACAGAATCAGGGGATAACGCAGGAAAGAACATGTGAGCA
AAAGGCCAGCAAAAGGCCAGGAACCGTAAAAAGGCCGCGTTGCTGGCGTTTTTCCATAGGCTCCGCCCCC
CTGACGAGCATCACAAAAATCGACGCTCAAGTCAGAGGTGGCGAAACCCGACAGGACTATAAAGATACCA
GGCGTTTCCCCCTGGAAGCTCCCTCGTGCGCTCTCCTGTTCCGACCCTGCCGCTTACCGGATACCTGTCC
GCCTTTCTCCCTTCGGGAAGCGTGGCGCTTTCTCATAGCTCACGCTGTAGGTATCTCAGTTCGGTGTAGG
TCGTTCGCTCCAAGCTGGGCTGTGTGCACGAACCCCCCGTTCAGCCCGACCGCTGCGCCTTATCCGGTAA
CTATCGTCTTGAGTCCAACCCGGTAAGACACGACTTATCGCCACTGGCAGCAGCCACTGGTAACAGGATT
AGCAGAGCGAGGTATGTAGGCGGTGCTACAGAGTTCTTGAAGTGGTGGCCTAACTACGGCTACACTAGAA
GAACAGTATTTGGTATCTGCGCTCTGCTGAAGCCAGTTACCTTCGGAAAAAGAGTTGGTAGCTCTTGATC
CGGCAAACAAACCACCGCTGGTAGCGGTGGTTTTTTTGTTTGCAAGCAGCAGATTACGCGCAGAAAAAAA
GGATCTCAAGAAGATCCTTTGATCTTTTCTACGGGGTCTGACGCTCAGTGGAACGAAAACTCACGTTAAG
GGATTTTGGTCATGAGATTATCAAAAAGGATCTTCACCTAGATCCTTTTAAATTAAAAATGAAGTTTTAA
ATCAATCTAAAGTATATATGAGTAAACTTGGTCTGACAGTTACCAATGCTTAATCAGTGAGGCACCTATC
TCAGCGATCTGTCTATTTCGTTCATCCATAGTTGCCTGACTCCCCGTCGTGTAGATAACTACGATACGGG
AGGGCTTACCATCTGGCCCCAGTGCTGCAATGATACCGCGAGACCCACGCTCACCGGCTCCAGATTTATC
AGCAATAAACCAGCCAGCCGGAAGGGCCGAGCGCAGAAGTGGTCCTGCAACTTTATCCGCCTCCATCCAG
TCTATTAATTGTTGCCGGGAAGCTAGAGTAAGTAGTTCGCCAGTTAATAGTTTGCGCAACGTTGTTGCCA
TTGCTACAGGCATCGTGGTGTCACGCTCGTCGTTTGGTATGGCTTCATTCAGCTCCGGTTCCCAACGATC
AAGGCGAGTTACATGATCCCCCATGTTGTGCAAAAAAGCGGTTAGCTCCTTCGGTCCTCCGATCGTTGTC
AGAAGTAAGTTGGCCGCAGTGTTATCACTCATGGTTATGGCAGCACTGCATAATTCTCTTACTGTCATGC
CATCCGTAAGATGCTTTTCTGTGACTGGTGAGTACTCAACCAAGTCATTCTGAGAATAGTGTATGCGGCG
ACCGAGTTGCTCTTGCCCGGCGTCAATACGGGATAATACCGCGCCACATAGCAGAACTTTAAAAGTGCTC
ATCATTGGAAAACGTTCTTCGGGGCGAAAACTCTCAAGGATCTTACCGCTGTTGAGATCCAGTTCGATGT
AACCCACTCGTGCACCCAACTGATCTTCAGCATCTTTTACTTTCACCAGCGTTTCTGGGTGAGCAAAAAC
AGGAAGGCAAAATGCCGCAAAAAAGGGAATAAGGGCGACACGGAAATGTTGAATACTCATACTCTTCCTT
TTTCAATATTATTGAAGCATTTATCAGGGTTATTGTCTCATGAGCGGATACATATTTGAATGTATTTAGA
AAAATAAACAAATAGGGGTTCCGCGCACATTTCCCCGAAAAGTGCCACCTGACGTCTAAGAAACCATTAT
TATCATGACATTAACCTATAAAAATAGGCGTATCACGAGGCCCTTTCGTC
