>Addgene plasmid #35437 | pRSII304 | addgene partial sequence | sequence record 53697 | pRSII-F1 5'-CGGCATCAGAGCAGATTGTAC-3'
TTACTATATATATAATATAGGAAGCATTTAATAGAACAGCATCGTAATATATGTGTACTTTGCAGTTATG
ACGCCAGATGGCAGTAGTGGAAGATATTCTTTATTGAAAAATAGCTTGTCACCTTACGTACAATCTTGAT
CCGGAGCTTTTCTTTTTTTGCCGATTAAGAATTAATTCGGTCGAAAAAAGAAAAGGAGAGGGCCAAGAGG
GAGGGCATTGGTGACTATTGAGCACGTGAGTATACGTGATTAAGCACACAAAGGCAGCTTGGAGTATGTC
TGTTATTAATTTCACAGGTAGTTCTGGTCCATTGGTGAAAGTTTGCGGCTTGCAGAGCACAGAGGCCGCA
GAATGTGCACTAGATTCCGATGCTGACTTGCTGGGTATTATATGTGTGCCCAATAGAAAGAGAACAATTG
ACCCGGTTATTGCAAGGAAAATTTCAAGTCTTGTAAAAGCATATAAAAATAGTTCAGGCACTCCGAAATA
CTTGGTTGGCGTGTTTCGTAATCAACCTAAGGAGGATGTTTTGGCTCTGGTCAATGATTACGGCATTGAT
ATCGTCCAACTGCATGGAGATGAGTCGTGGCAAGAATACCAAGAGTTCCTCGGTTTGCCAGTTATTAAAA
GACTCGTATTTCCAAAAGACTGCAACATACTACTCAGTGCAGCTTCACAGAAACCTCATTCGTTTATTCC
CTTGTTTGATTCAGAAGCAGGTGGGACAGGTGAACTTTTGGATTGGAACTCGATTTCTGACTGGGTTGGA
AGGCAAGAGAGCCCCGAGAGCTTACATTTTATGTTAGCTGGTGGACTGACGCCAGAAAATGTTGGTGATG
CGCTTAGATTAAATGGCGTTATTGGTGTTGATGTAAGCGGAGGTGTGGAGACAAATGGTGTAAAAGACTC
TAACAA
