>Addgene plasmid #35437 | pRSII304 | addgene partial sequence | sequence record 53698 | pGEX3
AGGGCCTCGTGATACGCCTATTTTTATAGGTTAATGTCATGATAATAATGGTTTCTTAGACGTCAGGTGG
CACTTTTCGGGGAAATGTGCGCGGAACCCCTATTTGTTTATTTTTCTAAATACATTCAAATATGTATCCG
CTCATGAGACAATAACCCTGATAAATGCTTCAATAATATTGAAAAAGGAAGAGTATGAGTATTCAACATT
TCCGTGTCGCCCTTATTCCCTTTTTTGCGGCATTTTGCCTTCCTGTTTTTGCTCACCCAGAAACGCTGGT
GAAAGTAAAAGATGCTGAAGATCAGTTGGGTGCACGAGTGGGTTACATCGAACTGGATCTCAACAGCGGT
AAGATCCTTGAGAGTTTTCGCCCCGAAGAACGTTTTCCAATGATGAGCACTTTTAAAGTTCTGCTATGTG
GCGCGGTATTATCCCGTATTGACGCCGGGCAAGAGCAACTCGGTCGCCGCATACACTATTCTCAGAATGA
CTTGGTTGAGTACTCACCAGTCACAGAAAAGCATCTTACGGATGGCATGACAGTAAGAGAATTATGCAGT
GCTGCCATAACCATGAGTGATAACACTGCGGCCAACTTACTTCTGACAACGATCGGAGGACCGAAGGAGC
TAACCGCTTTTTTGCACAACATGGGGGATCATGTAACTCGCCTTGATCGTTGGGAACCGGAGCTGAATGA
AGCCATACCAAACGACGAGCGTGACACCACGATGCCTGTAGCAATGGCAACAACGTTGCGCAAACTATTA
ACTGGCGAACTACTTACTCTAGCTTCCCGGCA
