>Addgene plasmid #35437 | pRSII304 | addgene partial sequence | sequence record 53699 | M13_pUC_fwd
ATTGGAGCTCCACCGCGGTGGCGGCCGCTCTAGAACTAGTGGATCCCCCGGGCTGCAGGAATTCGATATC
AAGCTTATCGATACCGTCGACCTCGAGGGGGGGCCCGGTACCAGCTTTTGTTCCCTTTAGTGAGGGTTAA
TTTCGAGCTTGGCGTAATCATGGTCATAGCTGTTTCCTGTGTGAAATTGTTATCCGCTCACAATTCCACA
CAACATACGAGCCGGAAGCATAAAGTGTAAAGCCTGGGGTGCCTAATGAGTGAGCTAACTCACATTAATT
GCGTTGCGCTCACTGCCCGCTTTCCAGTCGGGAAACCTGTCGTGCCAGCTGCATTAATGAATCGGCCAAC
GCGCGGGGAGAGGCGGTTTGCGTATTGGGCGCTCTTCCGCTTCCTCGCTCACTGACTCGCTGCGCTCGGT
CGTTCGGCTGCGGCGAGCGGTATCAGCTCACTCAAAGGCGGTAATACGGTTATCCACAGAATCAGGGGAT
AACGCAGGAAAGAACATGTGAGCAAAAGGCCAGCAAAAGGCCAGGAACCGTAAAAAGGCCGCGTTGCTGG
CGTTTTTCCATAGGCTCCGCCCCCCTGACGAGCATCACAAAAATCGACGCTCAAGTCAGAGGTGGCGAAA
CCCGACAGGACTATAAAGATACCAGGCGTTTCCCCCTGGAAGCTCCCTCGTGCGCTCTCCTGTTCCGACC
CTGCCGCTTACCGGATACCTGTCCGCCTTTCTCCCTTCGGGAAGCGTGGCGCTTTCTCATAGCTCACGCT
GTAG
